>Addgene plasmid #82398 | pCas73 | addgene full sequence | sequence record 162043 | Addgene NGS Result
ATTTTCTCCTTACGCATCTGTGCGGTATTTCACACCGCATATGGTGCACTCTCAGTACAATCTGCTCTGA
TGCCGCATAGTTAAGCCAGCCCCGACACCCGCCAACACCCGCTGACGCGCCCTGACGGGCTTGTCTGCTC
CCGGCATCCGCTTACAGACAAGCTGTGACCGTCTCCGGGAGCTGCATGTGTCAGAGGTTTTCACCGTCAT
CACCGAAACGCGCGAGACGAAAGGGCCTCGTGATACGCCTATTTTTATAGGTTAATGTCATGATAATAAT
GGTTTCTTAGACGTCAGGTGGCACTTTTCGGGGAAATGTGCGCGGAACCCCTATTTGTTTATTTTTCTAA
ATACATTCAAATATGTATCCGCTCATGAGACAATAACCCTGATAAATGCTTCAATAATATTGAAAAAGGA
AGAGTATGAGTATTCAACATTTCCGTGTCGCCCTTATTCCCTTTTTTGCGGCATTTTGCCTTCCTGTTTT
TGCTCACCCAGAAACGCTGGTGAAAGTAAAAGATGCTGAAGATCAGTTGGGTGCACGAGTGGGTTACATC
GAACTGGATCTCAACAGCGGTAAGATCCTTGAGAGTTTTCGCCCCGAAGAACGTTTTCCAATGATGAGCA
CTTTTAAAGTTCTGCTATGTGGCGCGGTATTATCCCGTATTGACGCCGGGCAAGAGCAACTCGGTCGCCG
CATACACTATTCTCAGAATGACTTGGTTGAGTACTCACCAGTCACAGAAAAGCATCTTACGGATGGCATG
ACAGTAAGAGAATTATGCAGTGCTGCCATAACCATGAGTGATAACACTGCGGCCAACTTACTTCTGACAA
CGATCGGAGGACCGAAGGAGCTAACCGCTTTTTTGCACAACATGGGGGATCATGTAACTCGCCTTGATCG
TTGGGAACCGGAGCTGAATGAAGCCATACCAAACGACGAGCGTGACACCACGATGCCTGTAGCAATGGCA
ACAACGTTGCGCAAACTATTAACTGGCGAACTACTTACTCTAGCTTCCCGGCAACAATTAATAGACTGGA
TGGAGGCGGATAAAGTTGCAGGACCACTTCTGCGCTCGGCCCTTCCGGCTGGCTGGTTTATTGCTGATAA
ATCTGGAGCCGGTGAGCGTGGGTCTCGCGGTATCATTGCAGCACTGGGGCCAGATGGTAAGCCCTCCCGT
ATCGTAGTTATCTACACGACGGGGAGTCAGGCAACTATGGATGAACGAAATAGACAGATCGCTGAGATAG
GTGCCTCACTGATTAAGCATTGGTAACTGTCAGACCAAGTTTACTCATATATACTTTAGATTGATTTAAA
ACTTCATTTTTAATTTAAAAGGATCTAGGTGAAGATCCTTTTTGATAATCTCATGACCAAAATCCCTTAA
CGTGAGTTTTCGTTCCACTGAGCGTCAGACCCCGTAGAAAAGATCAAAGGATCTTCTTGAGATCCTTTTT
TTCTGCGCGTAATCTGCTGCTTGCAAACAAAAAAACCACCGCTACCAGCGGTGGTTTGTTTGCCGGATCA
AGAGCTACCAACTCTTTTTCCGAAGGTAACTGGCTTCAGCAGAGCGCAGATACCAAATACTGTTCTTCTA
GTGTAGCCGTAGTTAGGCCACCACTTCAAGAACTCTGTAGCACCGCCTACATACCTCGCTCTGCTAATCC
TGTTACCAGTGGCTGCTGCCAGTGGCGATAAGTCGTGTCTTACCGGGTTGGACTCAAGACGATAGTTACC
GGATAAGGCGCAGCGGTCGGGCTGAACGGGGGGTTCGTGCACACAGCCCAGCTTGGAGCGAACGACCTAC
ACCGAACTGAGATACCTACAGCGTGAGCTATGAGAAAGCGCCACGCTTCCCGAAGGGAGAAAGGCGGACA
GGTATCCGGTAAGCGGCAGGGTCGGAACAGGAGAGCGCACGAGGGAGCTTCCAGGGGGAAACGCCTGGTA
TCTTTATAGTCCTGTCGGGTTTCGCCACCTCTGACTTGAGCGTCGATTTTTGTGATGCTCGTCAGGGGGG
CGGAGCCTATGGAAAAACGCCAGCAACGCGGCCTTTTTACGGTTCCTGGCCTTTTGCTGGCCTTTTGCTC
ACATGTTCTTTCCTGCGTTATCCCCTGATTCTGTGGATAACCGTATTACCGCCTTTGAGTGAGCTGATAC
CGCTCGCCGCAGCCGAACGACCGAGCGCAGCGAGTCAGTGAGCGAGGAAGCGGAAGAGCGCCCAATACGC
AAACCGCCTCTCCCCGCGCGTTGGCCGATTCATTAATGCAGCTGGCACGACAGGTTTCCCGACTGGAAAG
CGGGCAGTGAGCGCAACGCAATTAATGTGAGTTAGCTCACTCATTAGGCACCCCAGGCTTTACACTTTAT
GCTTCCGGCTCGTATGTTGTGTGGAATTGTGAGCGGATAACAATTTCACACAGGAAACAGCTATGACCAT
GATTACGCCAAGCTTGCATGCCTGCAGGTCGACTTATTGGTTGTCTTCACCGGGAACGGGTTCAACATTG
TAGCAACGACCCTTGTAGCGGTCGAGGTCAGTTAAACCATCGGTCCATACAGTGGTCCAAGTACCGGTAG
AAGATTCAGCCGCAACAGCCGCAGCACATTCTTCGGGGGGGACTCCAGGTTGGGGAGTCATCCGGAAACA
AGCGAGTAAGTCGGTATCTTTCGGGGTGTAATCGGGGGTGTAGTAAGTCAGGCGGTAGTCCTGTACACCG
GCATTAAACCCAGCAGATTTGGTCTGAACCATGCGGTTTTCCTCCAGCAAAAATGCTTATCTTTAACAGA
CAAATACCAGTAACGGTATTGTTGGTCGAAAACTTCAAAAATCTTACGTTGGCAAAACTGCTTTTTAAAA
TTCTGAAGATTCAAGTCTTATGACTTTCTTTAATCTGTGGGATATGTTACCACAGCCTCGACTTATTTTT
ATCTTTTAGCAACAAAAAAAGATTGCTTTTGTTTTTTGGGCTGATTAGCATTTCTAATGCTGTTTGATGG
GCCTATTTTACCCTTACAAAAATACCTAAAAAAGCCATAAAATCCCGCTCGAATTCAGTCATGCTACCTA
ATGAGACATTGGGCTAAAACCGTTTTCTGTCGGGATCTTTAGAGAGGGAAAGCGTTCAAATGAGATGAAT
TAAGTATTTATGTTTCTCAACAATCTCCTTTAAGAACTTTAAACATTTAATTTTCACTCAAGCAATCATG
AAAGTTTTGTGGGGTTCAGGTGGCACTTTTCGGGGAAATGTGCGCGGAACCCCTATTTGTTTATTTTTCT
AAATACATTCAAATATGTATCCGCTCATGAATTAATTCTTAGAAAAACTCATCGAGCATCAAATGAAACT
GCAATTTATTCATATCAGGATTATCAATACCATATTTTTGAAAAAGCCGTTTCTGTAATGAAGGAGAAAA
CTCACCGAGGCAGTTCCATAGGATGGCAAGATCCTGGTATCGGTCTGCGATTCCGACTCGTCCAACATCA
ATACAACCTATTAATTTCCCCTCGTCAAAAATAAGGTTATCAAGTGAGAAATCACCATGAGTGACGACTG
AATCCGGTGAGAATGGCAAAAGTTTATGCATTTCTTTCCAGACTTGTTCAACAGGCCAGCCATTACGCTC
GTCATCAAAATCACTCGCATCAACCAAACCGTTATTCATTCGTGATTGCGCCTGAGCGAGACGAAATACG
CGATCGCTGTTAAAAGGACAATTACAAACAGGAATCGAATGCAACCGGCGCAGGAACACTGCCAGCGCAT
CAACAATATTTTCACCTGAATCAGGATATTCTTCTAATACCTGGAATGCTGTTTTCCCGGGGATCGCAGT
GGTGAGTAACCATGCATCATCAGGAGTACGGATAAAATGCTTGATGGTCGGAAGAGGCATAAATTCCGTC
AGCCAGTTTAGTCTGACCATCTCATCTGTAACATCATTGGCAACGCTACCTTTGCCATGTTTCAGAAACA
ACTCTGGCGCATCGGGCTTCCCATACAATCGATAGATTGTCGCACCTGATTGCCCGACATTATCGCGAGC
CCATTTATACCCATATAAATCAGCATCCATGTTGGAATTTAATCGCGGCCTAGAGCAAGACGTTTCCCGT
TGAATATGGCTCATAACACCCCTTGTATTACTGTTTATGTAAGCAGACAGTTTTATTGTTCATGACCAAA
ATCCCTTAACGTGAGTTTTCGTTCCACTGAGCGTCAGCTAATTTATCCTCGCTTATCAAGCTTAATGTCT
TAAAAATACTAAGGAACAGGCGTCCCCCTGGGAGTTTGGTCTGCTTCTAGTTGGGATAACGGAAGCGGCA
TAAGACCGACCACTTGCCTCTGCGCAGGGGTTAGGGTCCTTTACAGGCTTTATAGTGGACAAGGCGATCG
CCAGGAATCGCGTTTGCTACTAATTTTGATTTTGGCAAGCTATGAAGAGCATAAGCAACAATGGCACCTT
TGACAACATAAACTGCAATGATATTTCGTAATACCAAGGTTAAGTAGAGTCAATGCTTCATCGTTTAAAT
AGACAGGGGTTTCTAGAAGAAGTTGCCCAAAGGTCAGAGGACTAAGCTTTTCGCTGTTGAATGAAGGCGA
TCGCCTGTTGGAGCGCATCTAAACGATTTGTTACACGATTGCGGGGTGGCAGCAACTTTAACACTTCTAA
TTTCCTCAGGCGATCGCGCACCTGGCCCATGGCCCCCACTAAAAACACTTCCCGTCCCCGACCGTGGGCA
TCCCGGATCATCGTCTCCACCGCCAGGGAGGCCGTCACTCCCATCCGGGGTACCTCACTGAGGTCTAAAA
TTAAAACCTCGTATTTTTCAACGATGGCCATCCGTTGGGCAATCCCTTTCGCTGCCCCAAAGCTCATGGG
GCCACCTAAACAAAAAAGAATAATGTGTCCCTGGGCCTGGTGTAACAGTTCCCGTTCGCGCTCATTTAAC
GTATTTGTATCGGCCCCAGGATCCCCGGGTACCGAGCTCGAATTCACTGGCCGTCGTTTTACAACGTCGT
GACTGGGAAAACCCTGGCGTTACCCAACTTAATCGCCTTGCAGCACATCCCCCTTTCGCCAGCTGGCGTA
ATAGCGAAGAGGCCCGCACCGATCGCCCTTCCCAACAGTTGCGCAGCCTGAATGGCGAATGGCGCCTGAT
GCGGT
Features (pLannotate 1.2.2; 15 found; start..end, strand, type, name):
    191..226     -  CDS            rop (fragment): Rop protein, which maintains plasmids at low copy number; rop
    321..425     +  promoter       AmpR promoter: bla
    426..1286    +  CDS            AmpR: β-lactamase; bla; confers resistance to ampicillin, carbenicillin, and related antibiotics
   1457..2045    +  rep_origin     ori: high-copy-number ColE1/pMB1/pBR322/pUC origin of replication
   2228..2320    +  CDS            lacI (fragment): lac repressor; lacI; The lac repressor binds to the lac operator to inhibit transcription in E. coli. This inhibition can be relieved by adding lactose or isopropyl-β-D-thiogalactopyranoside (IPTG).
   2333..2354    +  protein_bind   CAP binding site: CAP binding activates transcription in the presence of cAMP. E. coli catabolite activator protein
   2369..2399    +  promoter       lac promoter: promoter for the E. coli lac operon
   2407..2423    +  protein_bind   lac operator: The lac repressor binds to the lac operator to inhibit transcription in E. coli. This inhibition can be relieved by adding lactose or isopropyl-β-D-thiogalactopyranoside (IPTG). lac repressor encoded by lacI
   2460..2484    -  misc_feature   MCS (fragment): pUC18/19 multiple cloning site
   2487..2756    -  CDS            cbbL (fragment): RBL_SYNP2 - Also known as rbcL From Synechococcus sp. (strain ATCC 27264 / PCC 7002 / PR-6) (Agmenellum quadruplicatum).
   3263..3320    +  promoter       AmpR promoter (fragment): bla
   3329..4144    -  CDS            KanR: aminoglycoside phosphotransferase; aph(3')-Ia; confers resistance to kanamycin in bacteria or G418 (Geneticin®) in eukaryotes
   4988..5015    -  misc_feature   MCS (fragment): pUC18/19 multiple cloning site
   5012..5169    +  CDS            lacZα (fragment): LacZα fragment of β-galactosidase; lacZ fragment
   5175..89      -  misc_feature   bom (fragment) (across the origin): basis of mobility region from pBR322
