[The description below was written by a language model from this plasmid's Addgene catalogue record and pLannotate feature annotations shown in this document.]
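Description:
pCas73 is a 5,185 bp pUC19-based plasmid built by Gibson assembly to delete the ccm operon in the cyanobacterium Synechococcus sp. PCC 7002, replacing it with a kanamycin resistance marker (Δccm:Km). It is propagated in E. coli as a high-copy plasmid through the pUC/ColE1-type origin and is selected with ampicillin via the bla gene and its promoter. Remnants of the pUC19 backbone flank the insert, including the lac promoter and operator, the CAP binding site, split pieces of the multiple cloning site and a lacZα fragment. This shows that the deletion cassette was placed within the polylinker. The backbone carries no annotated origin for replication in cyanobacteria.

The insert has no dedicated promoter listed in the record. Its centre is a KanR gene (aph(3')-Ia, aminoglycoside phosphotransferase), with a fragment of the AmpR promoter annotated nearby. The marker is surrounded by roughly 800 bp of sequence on each side. Most of this flanking DNA is unannotated, but one side contains a fragment of cbbL (rbcL), the RuBisCO large subunit gene of Synechococcus sp. PCC 7002. This arrangement is consistent with the flanks acting as homology arms taken from the chromosomal regions bordering the ccm operon, although the record does not define their exact boundaries. With such a design, double homologous recombination in the cyanobacterium would swap the ccm genes for the kanamycin marker, and recombinants could be selected on kanamycin. The ccm genes are generally associated with the carbon-concentrating mechanism and carboxysome. The plasmid comes from work on CRISPR interference as a regulatory tool for metabolic engineering in PCC 7002, but the record does not state the deletion strain's specific role in that work.
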