Addgene plasmid #82398: pCas73
Purpose: Δccm:Km, used to delete ccm operon
Depositing lab: Brian Pfleger. Depositing organization: University of Wisconsin, Madison. Publication: CRISPR interference as a titratable, trans-acting regulatory tool for metabolic engineering in the cyanobacterium Synechococcus sp. strain PCC 7002. Gordon GC, Korosh TC, Cameron JC, Markley AL, Begemann MB, Pfleger BF. Metab Eng. 2016 Jul 29. pii: S1096-7176(16)30062-3. doi: 10.1016/j.ymben.2016.07.007. PubMed 27481676.
Backbone
  Vector backbone: pUC19
  Total vector size (bp): 5185
Growth in bacteria
  Bacterial resistance: Ampicillin, 100 μg/mL
  Growth temperature: 37°C
  Growth strain: DH5alpha
  Copy number: High Copy
Gene/Insert
  Gene/Insert name: ccm deletion
  Promoter: none
  Cloning method: Gibson Cloning
  Sequencing primers: 5′ TTGGGTAACGCCAGGGT; 3′ GCTTCCGGCTCGTATGTTGTG
Terms and licenses: Academic/Nonprofit Terms; Industry Terms: Not Available to Industry
How to cite: pCas73 was a gift from Brian Pfleger (Addgene plasmid # 82398 ; http://n2t.net/addgene:82398 ; RRID:Addgene_82398)
