>Addgene plasmid #82398 | pCas73 | addgene partial sequence | sequence record 158888 | M13-Rev 5'-CAGGAAACAGCTATGACC-3'
GTCGACTTATTGGTTGTCTTCACCGGGAACGGGTTCAACATTGTAGCAACGACCCTTGTAGCGGTCGAGG
TCAGTTAAACCATCGGTCCATACAGTGGTCCAAGTACCGGTAGAAGATTCAGCCGCAACAGCCGCAGCAC
ATTCTTCGGGGGGGACTCCAGGTTGGGGAGTCATCCGGAAACAAGCGAGTAAGTCGGTATCTTTCGGGGT
GTAATCGGGGGTGTAGTAAGTCAGGCGGTAGTCCTGTACACCGGCATTAAACCCAGCAGATTTGGTCTGA
ACCATGCGGTTTTCCTCCAGCAAAAATGCTTATCTTTAACAGACAAATACCAGTAACGGTATTGTTGGTC
GAAAACTTCAAAAATCTTACGTTGGCAAAACTGCTTTTTAAAATTCTGAAGATTCAAGTCTTATGACTTT
CTTTAATCTGTGGGATATGTTACCACAGCCTCGACTTATTTTTATCTTTTAGCAACAAAAAAAGATTGCT
TTTGTTTTTTGGGCTGATTAGCATTTCTAATGCTGTTTGATGGGCCTATTTTACCCTTACAAAAATACCT
AAAAAAGCCATAAAATCCCGCTCGAATTCAGTCATGCTACCTAATGAGACATTGGGCTAAAACCGTTTTC
TGTCGGGATCTTTAGAGAGGGAAAGCGTTCAAATGAGATGAATTAAGTATTTATGTTTCTCAACAATCTC
CTTTAAGAACTTTAAACATTTAATTTTCACTCAAGCAATCATGAAAGTTTTGTGGGGTTCAGGTGGCACT
TTTCGGGGAAATGTGCGCGGAACCCCTATTTGTTTATTTTTCTAAATACATTCAAATATGTATCCGCTCA
TGAATTAATTCTTAGAAAAACTCATCGAGCATCAAATGAAACTGCAATTTATTCATATCAGGATTATCAA
TACCATATTT
