>Addgene plasmid #82398 | pCas73 | addgene partial sequence | sequence record 158889 | pENTR-R 5'-ATGGCTCATAACACCCCTTG-3'
CCTCGCTTATCAAGCTTAATGTCTTAAAAATACTAAGGAACAGGCGTCCCCCTGGGAGTTTGGTCTGCTT
CTAGTTGGGATAACGGAAGCGGCATAAGACCGACCACTTGCCTCTGCGCAGGGGTTAGGGTCCTTTACAG
GCTTTATAGTGGACAAGGCGATCGCCAGGAATCGCGTTTGCTACTAATTTTGATTTTGGCAAGCTATGAA
GAGCATAAGCAACAATGGCACCTTTGACAACATAAACTGCAATGATATTTCGTAATACCAAGGTTAAGTA
GAGTCAATGCTTCATCGTTTAAATAGACAGGGGTTTCTAGAAGAAGTTGCCCAAAGGTCAGAGGACTAAG
CTTTTCGCTGTTGAATGAAGGCGATCGCCTGTTGGAGCGCATCTAAACGATTTGTTACACGATTGCGGGG
TGGCAGCAACTTTAACACTTCTAATTTCCTCAGGCGATCGCGCACCTGGCCCATGGCCCCCACTAAAAAC
ACTTCCCGTCCCCGACCGTGGGCATCCCGGATCATCGTCTCCACCGCCAGGGAGGCCGTCACTCCCATCC
GGGGTACCTCACTGAGGTCTAAAATTAAAACCTCGTATTTTTCAACGATGGCCATCCGTTGGGCAATCCC
TTTCGCTGCCCCAAAGCTCATGGGGCCACCTAAACAAAAAAGAATAATGTGTCCCTGGGCCTGGTGTAAC
AGTTCCCGTTCGCGCTCATTTAACGTATTTGTATCGGCCCCAGGATCCC
